Addgene plasmid #238702: JAK3-NanoLuc Vector
Depositing lab: Promega Corporation.
Backbone
  Vector backbone: pFC32K Nluc CMV-neo Flexi(R) Vector
  Vector type: Mammalian Expression
  Selectable markers: Neomycin
Growth in bacteria
  Bacterial resistance: Kanamycin, 50 μg/mL
  Growth temperature: 37°C
  Growth strain: DH5alpha
  Copy number: High Copy
Gene/Insert
  Gene/Insert name: JAK3
  Species: H. sapiens (human)
  Mutation: None
  Entrez Gene: JAK3 (a.k.a. JAK-3, JAK3_HUMAN, JAKL, L-JAK, LJAK)
  Promoter: CMV
  Tag / fusion protein: NanoLuc (R) (C terminal on backbone)
  Cloning method: Other
How to cite: JAK3-NanoLuc Vector was a gift from Promega Corporation (Addgene plasmid # 238702 ; http://n2t.net/addgene:238702 ; RRID:Addgene_238702)
