[The description below was written by a language model from this plasmid's Addgene catalogue record and pLannotate feature annotations shown in this document.]
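Description:
JAK3-NanoLuc Vector is a mammalian expression plasmid of about 8 kb, built on the pFC32K Nluc CMV-neo Flexi backbone. It encodes human JAK3, recorded as unmutated, fused at its C terminus to NanoLuc luciferase. Transcription is driven by the human cytomegalovirus immediate-early enhancer and promoter. A chimeric β-globin/immunoglobulin heavy-chain intron follows the promoter and generally improves mRNA processing and expression. A T7 promoter lies just upstream of the open reading frame, which would also permit in vitro transcription. The JAK3 coding sequence is followed after a short linker by the human codon-optimised Nluc reading frame, and an SV40 polyadenylation signal terminates the transcript.

A single neo (aminoglycoside phosphotransferase) gene provides selection in both hosts. It sits behind tandem SV40 early and bacterial EM7 promoters and ends in a synthetic poly(A) signal. It therefore confers kanamycin resistance in E. coli and neomycin-class resistance for selecting stably transfected mammalian cells. The annotation software labels the bacterial replication origin as p15A, normally a medium-copy origin, whereas the catalogue entry lists the plasmid as high copy; the record does not resolve this discrepancy. Several other short annotations (fragments of SET1, large T antigen, M13 ori, bom, IS1, RSF ori and cer) are partial matches and probably not functional elements.

The record does not state an intended application. JAK3 is a non-receptor tyrosine kinase that signals downstream of common gamma-chain cytokine receptors. Fusions of a kinase to NanoLuc are typically used as luminescent donors in bioluminescence resonance energy transfer assays, for example to measure compound binding or protein interactions in live cells.
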