Features (pLannotate 1.2.2; 23 found; start..end, strand, type, name):
    140..517     +  enhancer       CMV enhancer: human cytomegalovirus immediate early enhancer
    519..718     +  promoter       CMV promoter: human cytomegalovirus (CMV) immediate early promoter
    857..989     +  intron         chimeric intron: chimera between introns from human β-globin and immunoglobulin heavy chain genes
   1033..1051    +  promoter       T7 promoter: promoter for bacteriophage T7 RNA polymerase
   1065..4436    +  CDS            JAK3: JAK3_HUMAN - Experimental evidence at protein level: Swiss-Prot protein existence level 1. Non-receptor tyrosine kinase involved in various processes such as cell growth, development, or differentiation. Mediates essential signaling events in both innate and adaptive immunity and plays a crucial role in hematopoiesis during T-cells development. In the cytoplasm, plays a pivotal role in signal transduction via its association with type I receptors sharing the common subunit gamma such as IL2R, IL4R, IL7R, IL9R, IL15R and IL21R. Following ligand binding to cell surface receptors, phosphorylates
   4458..4970    +  CDS            Nluc: NanoLuc® luciferase human codon-optimized
   4979..5008    +  misc_feature   MCS (fragment): pUC18/19 multiple cloning site
   5015..5064    +  CDS            SET1 (fragment): solubility-enhancement tag derived from T7 phage gene 10B
   5072..5091    +  terminator     T7 terminator (fragment): transcription terminator for bacteriophage T7 RNA polymerase
   5113..5234    -  polyA_signal   SV40 poly(A) signal: SV40 polyadenylation signal
   5257..5325    -  CDS            large T antigen (fragment): large T antigen from SV40 (simian virus 40)
   5330..5362    +  rep_origin     M13 ori (fragment): M13 bacteriophage origin of replication; arrow indicates direction of (+) strand synthesis
   5363..5414    -  misc_feature   bom (fragment): basis of mobility region from pBR322
   5479..5836    +  promoter       SV40 promoter: SV40 enhancer and early promoter
   5851..5898    +  promoter       EM7 promoter: synthetic bacterial promoter&nbsp
   5930..6721    +  CDS            neo: KKA2_KLEPN - Also known as kan, nptII. Experimental evidence at protein level: Swiss-Prot protein existence level 1. Resistance to kanamycin, neomycin, paromomycin, ribostamycin, butirosin and gentamicin B. From Klebsiella pneumoniae.
   6788..6836    +  polyA_signal   poly(A) signal: synthetic polyadenylation signal
   6865..6881    -  promoter       tet promoter (fragment): E. coli promoter for tetracycline efflux protein gene
   6993..7538    +  rep_origin     p15A ori: Plasmids containing the medium-copy-number p15A origin of replication can be propagated in E. coli cells that contain a second plasmid with the ColE1 origin.
   7626..7681    +  rep_origin     RSF ori (fragment): Plasmids containing the RSF 1030 origin of replication can be propagated in E. coli cells that contain additional plasmids with compatible origins.
   7780..7806    -  misc_feature   bom (fragment): basis of mobility region from pBR322
   7800..7847    -  mobile_element IS1 (fragment): prokaryotic transposable element IS1
   7855..7926    +  misc_feature   cer region (fragment): ColE1-derived recombination site that helps to maintain plasmids as monomers
>Addgene plasmid #238702 | JAK3-NanoLuc Vector | addgene full sequence | sequence record 479785 | Addgene NGS Result
TCAATATTGGCCATTAGCCATATTATTCATTGGTTATATAGCATAAATCAATATTGGCTATTGGCCATTG
CATACGTTGTATCTATATCATAATATGTACATTTATATTGGCTCATGTCCAATATGACCGCCATGTTGGC
ATTGATTATTGACTAGTTATTAATAGTAATCAATTACGGGGTCATTAGTTCATAGCCCATATATGGAGTT
CCGCGTTACATAACTTACGGTAAATGGCCCGCCTGGCTGACCGCCCAACGACCCCCGCCCATTGACGTCA
ATAATGACGTATGTTCCCATAGTAACGCCAATAGGGACTTTCCATTGACGTCAATGGGTGGAGTATTTAC
GGTAAACTGCCCACTTGGCAGTACATCAAGTGTATCATATGCCAAGTCCGCCCCCTATTGACGTCAATGA
CGGTAAATGGCCCGCCTGGCATTATGCCCAGTACATGACCTTACGGGACTTTCCTACTTGGCAGTACATC
TACGTATTAGTCATCGCTATTACCATGGTGATGCGGTTTTGGCAGTACACCAATGGGCGTGGATAGCGGT
TTGACTCACGGGGATTTCCAAGTCTCCACCCCATTGACGTCAATGGGAGTTTGTTTTGGCACCAAAATCA
ACGGGACTTTCCAAAATGTCGTAATAACCCCGCCCCGTTGACGCAAATGGGCGGTAGGCGTGTACGGTGG
GAGGTCTATATAAGCAGAGCTGGTTTAGTGAACCGTCAGATCACTAGAAGCTTTATTGCGGTAGTTTATC
ACAGTTAAATTGCTAACGCAGTCAGTGCTTCTGACACAACAGTCTCGAACTTAAGCTGCAGAAGTTGGTC
GTGAGGCACTGGGCAGGTAAGTATCAAGGTTACAAGACAGGTTTAAGGAGACCAATAGAAACTGGGCTTG
TCGAGACAGAGAAGACTCTTGCGTTTCTGATAGGCACCTATTGGTCTTACTGACATCCACTTTGCCTTTC
TCTCCACAGGTGTCCACTCCCAGTTCAATTACAGCTCTTAAGGCTAGAGTATTAATACGACTCACTATAG
GGCTAGCGATCGCCATGGCACCTCCAAGTGAAGAGACGCCCCTGATCCCTCAGCGTTCATGCAGCCTCTT
GTCCACGGAGGCTGGTGCCCTGCATGTGCTGCTGCCCGCTCGGGGCCCCGGGCCCCCCCAGCGCCTATCT
TTCTCCTTTGGGGACCACTTGGCTGAGGACCTGTGCGTGCAGGCTGCCAAGGCCAGCGGCATCCTGCCTG
TGTACCACTCCCTCTTTGCTCTGGCCACGGAGGACCTGTCCTGCTGGTTCCCCCCGAGCCACATCTTCTC
CGTGGAGGATGCCAGCACCCAAGTCCTGCTGTACAGGATTCGCTTTTACTTCCCCAATTGGTTTGGGCTG
GAGAAGTGCCACCGCTTCGGGCTACGCAAGGATTTGGCCAGTGCTATCCTTGACCTGCCAGTCCTGGAGC
ACCTCTTTGCCCAGCACCGCAGTGACCTGGTGAGTGGGCGCCTCCCCGTGGGCCTCAGTCTCAAGGAGCA
GGGTGAGTGTCTCAGCCTGGCCGTGTTGGACCTGGCCCGGATGGCGCGAGAGCAGGCCCAGCGGCCGGGA
GAGCTGCTGAAGACTGTCAGCTACAAGGCCTGCCTACCCCCAAGCCTGCGCGACCTGATCCAGGGCCTGA
GCTTCGTGACGCGGAGGCGTATTCGGAGGACGGTGCGCAGAGCCCTGCGCCGCGTGGCCGCCTGCCAGGC
AGACCGGCACTCGCTCATGGCCAAGTACATCATGGACCTGGAGCGGCTGGATCCAGCCGGGGCCGCCGAG
ACCTTCCACGTGGGCCTCCCTGGGGCCCTTGGTGGCCACGACGGGCTGGGGCTGCTCCGCGTGGCTGGTG
ACGGCGGCATCGCCTGGACCCAGGGAGAACAGGAGGTCCTCCAGCCCTTCTGCGACTTTCCAGAAATCGT
AGACATTAGCATCAAGCAGGCCCCGCGCGTTGGCCCGGCCGGAGAGCACCGCCTGGTCACTGTTACCAGG
ACAGACAACCAGATTTTAGAGGCCGAGTTCCCAGGGCTGCCCGAGGCTCTGTCGTTCGTGGCGCTCGTGG
ACGGCTACTTCCGGCTGACCACGGACTCCCAGCACTTCTTCTGCAAGGAGGTGGCACCGCCGAGGCTGCT
GGAGGAAGTGGCCGAGCAGTGCCACGGCCCCATCACTCTGGACTTTGCCATCAACAAGCTCAAGACTGGG
GGCTCACGTCCTGGCTCCTATGTTCTCCGCCGCAGCCCCCAGGACTTTGACAGCTTCCTCCTCACTGTCT
GTGTCCAGAACCCCCTTGGTCCTGATTATAAGGGCTGCCTCATCCGGCGCAGCCCCACAGGAACCTTCCT
TCTGGTTGGCCTCAGCCGACCCCACAGCAGTCTTCGAGAGCTCCTGGCAACCTGCTGGGATGGGGGGCTG
CACGTAGATGGGGTGGCAGTGACCCTCACTTCCTGCTGTATCCCCAGACCCAAAGAAAAGTCCAACCTGA
TCGTGGTCCAGAGAGGTCACAGCCCACCCACATCATCCTTGGTTCAGCCCCAATCCCAATACCAGCTGAG
TCAGATGACATTTCACAAGATCCCTGCTGACAGCCTGGAGTGGCATGAGAACCTGGGCCATGGGTCCTTC
ACCAAGATTTACCGGGGCTGTCGCCATGAGGTGGTGGATGGGGAGGCCCGAAAGACAGAGGTGCTGCTGA
AGGTCATGGATGCCAAGCACAAGAACTGCATGGAGTCATTCCTGGAAGCAGCGAGCTTGATGAGCCAAGT
GTCGTACCGGCATCTCGTGCTGCTCCACGGCGTGTGCATGGCTGGAGACAGCACCATGGTGCAGGAATTT
GTACACCTGGGGGCCATAGACATGTATCTGCGAAAACGTGGCCACCTGGTGCCAGCCAGCTGGAAGCTGC
AGGTGGTCAAACAGCTGGCCTACGCCCTCAACTATCTGGAGGACAAAGGCCTGCCCCATGGCAATGTCTC
TGCCCGGAAGGTGCTCCTGGCTCGGGAGGGGGCTGATGGGAGCCCGCCCTTCATCAAGCTGAGTGACCCT
GGGGTCAGCCCCGCTGTGTTAAGCCTGGAGATGCTCACCGACAGGATCCCCTGGGTGGCCCCCGAGTGTC
TCCGGGAGGCGCAGACACTTAGCTTGGAAGCTGACAAGTGGGGCTTCGGCGCCACGGTCTGGGAAGTGTT
TAGTGGCGTCACCATGCCCATCAGTGCCCTGGATCCTGCTAAGAAACTCCAATTTTATGAGGACCGGCAG
CAGCTGCCGGCCCCCAAGTGGACAGAGCTGGCCCTGCTGATTCAACAGTGCATGGCCTATGAGCCGGTCC
AGAGGCCCTCCTTCCGAGCCGTCATTCGTGACCTCAATAGCCTCATCTCTTCAGACTATGAGCTCCTCTC
AGACCCCACACCTGGTGCCCTGGCACCTCGTGATGGGCTGTGGAATGGTGCCCAGCTCTATGCCTGCCAA
GACCCCACGATCTTCGAGGAGAGACACCTCAAGTACATCTCACAGCTGGGCAAGGGCAACTTTGGCAGCG
TGGAGCTGTGCCGCTATGACCCGCTAGGCGACAATACAGGTGCCCTGGTGGCCGTGAAACAGCTGCAGCA
CAGCGGGCCAGACCAGCAGAGGGACTTTCAGCGGGAGATTCAGATCCTCAAAGCACTGCACAGTGATTTC
ATTGTCAAGTATCGTGGTGTCAGCTATGGCCCGGGCCGCCAGAGCCTGCGGCTGGTCATGGAGTACCTGC
CCAGCGGCTGCTTGCGCGACTTCCTGCAGCGGCACCGCGCGCGCCTCGATGCCAGCCGCCTCCTTCTCTA
TTCCTCGCAGATCTGCAAGGGCATGGAGTACCTGGGCTCCCGCCGCTGCGTGCACCGCGACCTGGCCGCC
CGAAACATCCTCGTGGAGAGCGAGGCACACGTCAAGATCGCTGACTTCGGCCTAGCTAAGCTGCTGCCGC
TTGACAAAGACTACTACGTGGTCCGCGAGCCAGGCCAGAGCCCCATTTTCTGGTATGCCCCCGAATCCCT
CTCGGACAACATCTTCTCTCGCCAGTCAGACGTCTGGAGCTTCGGGGTCGTCCTGTACGAGCTCTTCACC
TACTGCGACAAAAGCTGCAGCCCCTCGGCCGAGTTCCTGCGGATGATGGGATGTGAGCGGGATGTCCCCG
CCCTCTGCCGCCTCTTGGAACTGCTGGAGGAGGGCCAGAGGCTGCCGGCGCCTCCTGCCTGCCCTGCTGA
GGTTCACGAGCTCATGAAGCTGTGCTGGGCCCCTAGCCCACAGGACCGGCCATCATTCAGCGCCCTGGGC
CCCCAGCTGGACATGCTGTGGAGCGGAAGCCGGGGGTGTGAGACTCATGCCTTCACTGCTCACCCAGAGG
GCAAACACCACTCCCTGTCCTTTTCAGTTTCTCTCGGCTCGAGCGGCGTCTTCACACTCGAAGATTTCGT
TGGGGACTGGCGACAGACAGCCGGCTACAACCTGGACCAAGTCCTTGAACAGGGAGGTGTGTCCAGTTTG
TTTCAGAATCTCGGGGTGTCCGTAACTCCGATCCAAAGGATTGTCCTGAGCGGTGAAAATGGGCTGAAGA
TCGACATCCATGTCATCATCCCGTATGAAGGTCTGAGCGGCGACCAAATGGGCCAGATCGAAAAAATTTT
TAAGGTGGTGTACCCTGTGGATGATCATCACTTTAAGGTGATCCTGCACTATGGCACACTGGTAATCGAC
GGGGTTACGCCGAACATGATCGACTATTTCGGACGGCCGTATGAAGGCATCGCCGTGTTCGACGGCAAAA
AGATCACTGTAACAGGGACCCTGTGGAACGGCAACAAAATTATCGACGAGCGCCTGATCAACCCCGACGG
CTCCCTGCTGTTCCGAGTAACCATCAACGGAGTGACCGGCTGGCGGCTGTGCGAACGCATTCTGGCGTAA
GGCCGCGACTCTAGAGTCGACCTGCAGGCATGCAAGCTGATCCGGCTGCTAACAAAGCCCGAAAGGAAGC
TGAGTTGGCTGCTGCCACCGCTGAGCAATAACTAGCATAACCCCTTGGGGCGGCCGCTTCGAGCAGACAT
GATAAGATACATTGATGAGTTTGGACAAACCACAACTAGAATGCAGTGAAAAAAATGCTTTATTTGTGAA
ATTTGTGATGCTATTGCTTTATTTGTAACCATTATAAGCTGCAATAAACAAGTTAACAACAACAATTGCA
TTCATTTTATGTTTCAGGTTCAGGGGGAGATGTGGGAGGTTTTTTTAAGCAAGTAAAACCTCTACAAATG
TGGTAAAATCGAATTTTAACAAAATATTAACGCTTACAATTTCCTGATGCGGTATTTTCTCCTTACGCAT
CTGTGCGGTATTTCACACCGCATACGCGGATCTGCGCAGCACCATGGCCTGAAATAACCTCTGAAAGAGG
AACTTGGTTAGGTACCTTCTGAGGCGGAAAGAACCAGCTGTGGAATGTGTGTCAGTTAGGGTGTGGAAAG
TCCCCAGGCTCCCCAGCAGGCAGAAGTATGCAAAGCATGCATCTCAATTAGTCAGCAACCAGGTGTGGAA
AGTCCCCAGGCTCCCCAGCAGGCAGAAGTATGCAAAGCATGCATCTCAATTAGTCAGCAACCATAGTCCC
GCCCCTAACTCCGCCCATCCCGCCCCTAACTCCGCCCAGTTCCGCCCATTCTCCGCCCCATGGCTGACTA
ATTTTTTTTATTTATGCAGAGGCCGAGGCCGCCTCGGCCTCTGAGCTATTCCAGAAGTAGTGAGGAGGCT
TTTTTGGAGGCCTAGGCTTTTGCAAAAAGCTTAATTAACTGTTGACAATTAATCATCGGCATAGTATATC
GGCATAGTATAATACGACAAGGTGAGGAACTAAACCCAGGAGGCAGATCATGATTGAACAAGATGGATTG
CACGCAGGTTCTCCGGCCGCTTGGGTGGAGAGGCTATTCGGCTATGACTGGGCACAACAGACAATCGGCT
GCTCTGATGCCGCCGTGTTCCGGCTGTCAGCGCAGGGGCGCCCGGTTCTTTTTGTCAAGACCGACCTGTC
CGGTGCCCTGAATGAACTGCAGGACGAGGCAGCGCGGCTATCGTGGCTGGCCACGACGGGCGTTCCTTGC
GCAGCTGTGCTCGACGTTGTCACTGAAGCGGGAAGGGACTGGCTGCTATTGGGCGAAGTGCCGGGGCAGG
ATCTCCTGTCATCTCACCTTGCTCCTGCCGAGAAAGTATCCATCATGGCTGATGCAATGCGGCGGCTGCA
TACGCTTGATCCGGCTACCTGCCCATTCGACCACCAAGCGAAACATCGCATCGAGCGAGCACGTACTCGG
ATGGAAGCCGGTCTTGTCGATCAGGATGATCTGGACGAAGAGCATCAGGGGCTCGCGCCAGCCGAACTGT
TCGCCAGGCTCAAGGCGCGCATGCCCGACGGCGAGGATCTCGTCGTGACCCATGGCGATGCCTGCTTGCC
GAATATCATGGTGGAAAATGGCCGCTTTTCTGGATTCATCGACTGTGGCCGGCTGGGTGTGGCGGACCGC
TATCAGGACATAGCGTTGGCTACCCGTGATATTGCTGAAGAGCTTGGCGGCGAATGGGCTGACCGCTTCC
TCGTGCTTTACGGTATCGCCGCTCCCGATTCGCAGCGCATCGCCTTCTATCGCCTTCTTGACGAGTTCTT
CTGAGCGGGACTCTGGGGTTCGAAATGACCGACCAAGCGACGCCCAACCTGCCATCACGATGGCCGCAAT
AAAATATCTTTATTTTCATTACATCTGTGTGTTGGTTTTTTGTGTGAATCGATAGCGATAAGGATCCGCT
CATGCGATGATAAGCTGTCAAACATGAGAATTACAACTTATATCGTATGGGGCTGACTTCAGGTGCTACA
TTTGAAGAGATAAATTGCACTGAAATCTAGAAATATTTTATCTGATTAATAAGATGATCTTCTTGAGATC
GTTTTGGTCTGCGCGTAATCTCTTGCTCTGAAAACGAAAAAACCGCCTTGCAGGGCGGTTTTTCGAAGGT
TCTCTGAGCTACCAACTCTTTGAACCGAGGTAACTGGCTTGGAGGAGCGCAGTCACCAAAACTTGTCCTT
TCAGTTTAGCCTTAACCGGCGCATGACTTCAAGACTAACTCCTCTAAATCAATTACCAGTGGCTGCTGCC
AGTGGTGCTTTTGCATGTCTTTCCGGGTTGGACTCAAGACGATAGTTACCGGATAAGGCGCAGCGGTCGG
ACTGAACGGGGGGTTCGTGCATACAGTCCAGCTTGGAGCGAACTGCCTACCCGGAACTGAGTGTCAGGCG
TGGAATGAGACAAACGCGGCCATAACAGCGGAATGACACCGGTAAACCGAAAGGCAGGAACAGGAGAGCG
CACGAGGGAGCCGCCAGGGGGAAACGCCTGGTATCTTTATAGTCCTGTCGGGTTTCGCCACCACTGATTT
GAGCGTCAGATTTCGTGATGCTTGTCAGGGGGGCGGAGCCTATGGAAAAACGGCTTTGCCGCGGCCCTCT
CACTTCCCTGTTAAGTATCTTCCTGGCATCTTCCAGGAAATCTCCGCCCCGTTCGTAAGCCATTTCCGCT
CGCCGCAGTCGAACGACCGAGCGTAGCGAGTCAGTGAGCGAGGAAGCGGAATATATCCTGTATCACATAT
TCTGCTGACGCACCGGTGCAGCCTTTTTTCTCCTGCCACATGAAGCACTTCACTGACACCCTCATCAGTG
CCAACATAGTAAGCCAGTATACACTCCGCTAGCGCTGATGTCCGGCGGTGCTTTTGCCGTTACGCACCAC
CCCGTCATGAGATTACGCGTTTTAGCGGTGCGTACAATTAAGGGATTATGGTAAATCCACTTACTGTCTG
CCCTCGTAGCCATCGAGATAAACCGCAGTACTCCGGCCACGATGCGTCCGGCGTAGAGGATCGAGATCT
